>Addgene plasmid #239793 | pBK1575 | addgene full sequence | sequence record 476582 | Addgene NGS Result
GTCGACGGATCGGGAGATCTCCCGATCCCCTATGGTGCACTCTCAGTACAATCTGCTCTGATGCCGCATA
GTTAAGCCAGTATCTGCTCCCTGCTTGTGTGTTGGAGGTCGCTGAGTAGTGCGCGAGCAAAATTTAAGCT
ACAACAAGGCAAGGCTTGACCGACAATTGCATGAAGAATCTGCTTAGGGTTAGGCGTTTTGCGCTGCTTC
GCGATGTACGGGCCAGATATACGCGTTGACATTGATTATTGACTAGTTATTAATAGTAATCAATTACGGG
GTCATTAGTTCATAGCCCATATATGGAGTTCCGCGTTACATAACTTACGGTAAATGGCCCGCCTGGCTGA
CCGCCCAACGACCCCCGCCCATTGACGTCAATAATGACGTATGTTCCCATAGTAACGCCAATAGGGACTT
TCCATTGACGTCAATGGGTGGAGTATTTACGGTAAACTGCCCACTTGGCAGTACATCAAGTGTATCATAT
GCCAAGTACGCCCCCTATTGACGTCAATGACGGTAAATGGCCCGCCTGGCATTATGCCCAGTACATGACC
TTATGGGACTTTCCTACTTGGCAGTACATCTACGTATTAGTCATCGCTATTACCATGGTGATGCGGTTTT
GGCAGTACATCAATGGGCGTGGATAGCGGTTTGACTCACGGGGATTTCCAAGTCTCCACCCCATTGACGT
CAATGGGAGTTTGTTTTGGCACCAAAATCAACGGGACTTTCCAAAATGTCGTAACAACTCCGCCCCATTG
ACGCAAATGGGCGGTAGGCGTGTACGGTGGGAGGTCTATATAAGCAGCGCGTTTTGCCTGTACTGGGTCT
CTCTGGTTAGACCAGATCTGAGCCTGGGAGCTCTCTGGCTAACTAGGGAACCCACTGCTTAAGCCTCAAT
AAAGCTTGCCTTGAGTGCTTCAAGTAGTGTGTGCCCGTCTGTTGTGTGACTCTGGTAACTAGAGATCCCT
CAGACCCTTTTAGTCAGTGTGGAAAATCTCTAGCAGTGGCGCCCGAACAGGGACTTGAAAGCGAAAGGGA
AACCAGAGGAGCTCTCTCGACGCAGGACTCGGCTTGCTGAAGCGCGCACGGCAAGAGGCGAGGGGCGGCG
ACTGGTGAGTACGCCAAAAATTTTGACTAGCGGAGGCTAGAAGGAGAGAGATGGGTGCGAGAGCGTCAGT
ATTAAGCGGGGGAGAATTAGATCGCGATGGGAAAAAATTCGGTTAAGGCCAGGGGGAAAGAAAAAATATA
AATTAAAACATATAGTATGGGCAAGCAGGGAGCTAGAACGATTCGCAGTTAATCCTGGCCTGTTAGAAAC
ATCAGAAGGCTGTAGACAAATACTGGGACAGCTACAACCATCCCTTCAGACAGGATCAGAAGAACTTAGA
TCATTATATAATACAGTAGCAACCCTCTATTGTGTGCATCAAAGGATAGAGATAAAAGACACCAAGGAAG
CTTTAGACAAGATAGAGGAAGAGCAAAACAAAAGTAAGACCACCGCACAGCAAGCGGCCGCTGATCTTCA
GACCTGGAGGAGGAGATATGAGGGACAATTGGAGAAGTGAATTATATAAATATAAAGTAGTAAAAATTGA
ACCATTAGGAGTAGCACCCACCAAGGCAAAGAGAAGAGTGGTGCAGAGAGAAAAAAGAGCAGTGGGAATA
GGAGCTTTGTTCCTTGGGTTCTTGGGAGCAGCAGGAAGCACTATGGGCGCAGCGTCAATGACGCTGACGG
TACAGGCCAGACAATTATTGTCTGGTATAGTGCAGCAGCAGAACAATTTGCTGAGGGCTATTGAGGCGCA
ACAGCATCTGTTGCAACTCACAGTCTGGGGCATCAAGCAGCTCCAGGCAAGAATCCTGGCTGTGGAAAGA
TACCTAAAGGATCAACAGCTCCTGGGGATTTGGGGTTGCTCTGGAAAACTCATTTGCACCACTGCTGTGC
CTTGGAATGCTAGTTGGAGTAATAAATCTCTGGAACAGATTTGGAATCACACGACCTGGATGGAGTGGGA
CAGAGAAATTAACAATTACACAAGCTTAATACACTCCTTAATTGAAGAATCGCAAAACCAGCAAGAAAAG
AATGAACAAGAATTATTGGAATTAGATAAATGGGCAAGTTTGTGGAATTGGTTTAACATAACAAATTGGC
TGTGGTATATAAAATTATTCATAATGATAGTAGGAGGCTTGGTAGGTTTAAGAATAGTTTTTGCTGTACT
TTCTATAGTGAATAGAGTTAGGCAGGGATATTCACCATTATCGTTTCAGACCCACCTCCCAACCCCGAGG
GGACCCGACAGGCCCGAAGGAATAGAAGAAGAAGGTGGAGAGAGAGACAGAGACAGATCCATTCGATTAG
TGAACGGATCGGCACTGCGTGCGCCAATTCTGCAGACAAATGGCAGTATTCATCCACAATTTTAAAAGAA
AAGGGGGGATTGGGGGGTACAGTGCAGGGGAAAGAATAGTAGACATAATAGCAACAGACATACAAACTAA
AGAATTACAAAAACAAATTACAAAAATTCAAAATTTTCGGGTTTATTACAGGGACAGCAGAGATCCAGTT
TGGTTAATTAATGGGCGGGACGTTAACGGGGCGGAACGGTACCGAGGGCCTATTTCCCATGATTCCTTCA
TATTTGCATATACGATACAAGGCTGTTAGAGAGATAATTAGAATTAATTTGACTGTAAACACAAAGATAT
TAGTACAAAATACGTGACGTAGAAAGTAATAATTTCTTGGGTAGTTTGCAGTTTTAAAATTATGTTTTAA
AATGGACTATCATATGCTTACCGTAACTTGAAAGTATTTCGATTTCTTGGCTTTATATATCTTGTGGAAA
GGACGAAACACCGGAGACGTGTACACGTCTCTGTTTTAGTACTCTGGAAACAGAATCTACTAAAACAAGG
CAAAATGCCGTGTTTATCTCGTCAACTTGTTGGCGAGATTTTTTGAATTCGCTAGCTAGGTCTTGAAAGG
AGTGGGAATTGGCTCCGGTGCCCGTCAGTGGGCAGAGCGCACATCGCCCACAGTCCCCGAGAAGTTGGGG
GGAGGGGTCGGCAATTGATCCGGTGCCTAGAGAAGGTGGCGCGGGGTAAACTGGGAAAGTGATGTCGTGT
ACTGGCTCCGCCTTTTTCCCGAGGGTGGGGGAGAACCGTATATAAGTGCAGTAGTCGCCGTGAACGTTCT
TTTTCGCAACGGGTTTGCCGCCAGAACACAGGACCGGTGCCACCATGGACTACAAAGACCATGACGGTGA
TTATAAAGATCATGACATAGATTACAAGGATGACGATGACAAGGGTGGATCGCCAAAGAAAAAGAGGAAA
GTCGCCCCAAAGAAGAAGCGGAAGGTCGGTATCCACGGAGTCCCAGCAGCCAAGCGGAACTACATCCTGG
GCCTGGCCATCGGCATCACCAGCGTGGGCTACGGCATCATCGACTACGAGACACGGGACGTGATCGATGC
CGGCGTGCGGCTGTTCAAAGAGGCCAACGTGGAAAACAACGAGGGCAGGCGGAGCAAGAGAGGCGCCAGA
AGGCTGAAGCGGCGGAGGCGGCATAGAATCCAGAGAGTGAAGAAGCTGCTGTTCGACTACAACCTGCTGA
CCGACCACAGCGAGCTGAGCGGCATCAACCCCTACGAGGCCAGAGTGAAGGGCCTGAGCCAGAAGCTGAG
CGAGGAAGAGTTCTCTGCCGCCCTGCTGCACCTGGCCAAGAGAAGAGGCGTGCACAACGTGAACGAGGTG
GAAGAGGACACCGGCAACGAGCTGTCCACCAAAGAGCAGATCAGCCGGAACAGCAAGGCCCTGGAAGAGA
AATACGTGGCCGAACTGCAGCTGGAACGGCTGAAGAAAGACGGCGAAGTGCGGGGCAGCATCAACAGATT
CAAGACCAGCGACTACGTGAAAGAAGCCAAACAGCTGCTGAAGGTGCAGAAGGCCTACCACCAGCTGGAC
CAGAGCTTCATCGACACCTACATCGACCTGCTGGAAACCCGGCGGACCTACTATGAGGGACCTGGCGAGG
GCAGCCCCTTCGGCTGGAAGGACATCAAAGAATGGTACGAGATGCTGATGGGCCACTGCACCTACTTCCC
CGAGGAACTGCGGAGCGTGAAGTACGCCTACAACGCCGACCTGTACAACGCCCTGAACGACCTGAACAAT
CTCGTGATCACCAGGGACGAGAACGAGAAGCTGGAATATTACGAGAAGTTCCAGATCATCGAGAACGTGT
TCAAGCAGAAGAAGAAGCCCACCCTGAAGCAGATCGCCAAAGAAATCCTCGTGAACGAAGAGGATATTAA
GGGCTACAGAGTGACCAGCACCGGCAAGCCCGAGTTCACCAACCTGAAGGTGTACCACGACATCAAGGAC
ATTACCGCCCGGAAAGAGATTATTGAGAACGCCGAGCTGCTGGATCAGATTGCCAAGATCCTGACCATCT
ACCAGAGCAGCGAGGACATCCAGGAAGAACTGACCAATCTGAACTCCGAGCTGACCCAGGAAGAGATCGA
GCAGATCTCTAATCTGAAGGGCTATACCGGCACCCACAACCTGAGCCTGAAGGCCATCAACCTGATCCTG
GACGAGCTGTGGCACACCAACGACAACCAGATCGCTATCTTCAACCGGCTGAAGCTGGTGCCCAAGAAGG
TGGACCTGTCCCAGCAGAAAGAGATCCCCACCACCCTGGTGGACGACTTCATCCTGAGCCCCGTCGTGAA
GAGAAGCTTCATCCAGAGCATCAAAGTGATCAACGCCATCATCAAGAAGTACGGCCTGCCCAACGACATC
ATTATCGAGCTGGCCCGCGAGAAGAACTCCAAGGACGCCCAGAAAATGATCAACGAGATGCAGAAGCGGA
ACCGGCAGACCAACGAGCGGATCGAGGAAATCATCCGGACCACCGGCAAAGAGAACGCCAAGTACCTGAT
CGAGAAGATCAAGCTGCACGACATGCAGGAAGGCAAGTGCCTGTACAGCCTGGAAGCCATCCCTCTGGAA
GATCTGCTGAACAACCCCTTCAACTATGAGGTGGACCACATCATCCCCAGAAGCGTGTCCTTCGACAACA
GCTTCAACAACAAGGTGCTCGTGAAGCAGGAAGAAGCCAGCAAGAAGGGCAACCGGACCCCATTCCAGTA
CCTGAGCAGCAGCGACAGCAAGATCAGCTACGAAACCTTCAAGAAGCACATCCTGAATCTGGCCAAGGGC
AAGGGCAGAATCAGCAAGACCAAGAAAGAGTATCTGCTGGAAGAACGGGACATCAACAGGTTCTCCGTGC
AGAAAGACTTCATCAACCGGAACCTGGTGGATACCAGATACGCCACCAGAGGCCTGATGAACCTGCTGCG
GAGCTACTTCAGAGTGAACAACCTGGACGTGAAAGTGAAGTCCATCAATGGCGGCTTCACCAGCTTTCTG
CGGCGGAAGTGGAAGTTTAAGAAAGAGCGGAACAAGGGGTACAAGCACCACGCCGAGGACGCCCTGATCA
TTGCCAACGCCGATTTCATCTTCAAAGAGTGGAAGAAACTGGACAAGGCCAAAAAAGTGATGGAAAACCA
GATGTTCGAGGAAAAGCAGGCCGAGAGCATGCCCGAGATCGAAACCGAGCAGGAGTACAAAGAGATCTTC
ATCACCCCCCACCAGATCAAGCACATTAAGGACTTCAAGGACTACAAGTACAGCCACCGGGTGGACAAGA
AGCCTAATAGAGAGCTGATTAACGACACCCTGTACTCCACCCGGAAGGACGACAAGGGCAACACCCTGAT
CGTGAACAATCTGAACGGCCTGTACGACAAGGACAATGACAAGCTGAAAAAGCTGATCAACAAGAGCCCC
GAAAAGCTGCTGATGTACCACCACGACCCCCAGACCTACCAGAAACTGAAGCTGATTATGGAACAGTACG
GCGACGAGAAGAATCCCCTGTACAAGTACTACGAGGAAACCGGGAACTACCTGACCAAGTACTCCAAAAA
GGACAACGGCCCCGTGATCAAGAAGATTAAGTATTACGGCAACAAACTGAACGCCCATCTGGACATCACC
GACGACTACCCCAACAGCAGAAACAAGGTCGTGAAGCTGTCCCTGAAGCCCTACAGATTCGACGTGTACC
TGGACAATGGCGTGTACAAGTTCGTGACCGTGAAGAATCTGGATGTGATCAAAAAAGAAAACTACTACGA
AGTGAATAGCAAGTGCTATGAGGAAGCTAAGAAGCTGAAGAAGATCAGCAACCAGGCCGAGTTTATCGCC
TCCTTCTACAACAACGATCTGATCAAGATCAACGGCGAGCTGTATAGAGTGATCGGCGTGAACAACGACC
TGCTGAACCGGATCGAAGTGAACATGATCGACATCACCTACCGCGAGTACCTGGAAAACATGAACGACAA
GAGGCCCCCCAGGATCATTAAGACAATCGCCTCCAAGACCCAGAGCATTAAGAAGTACAGCACAGACATT
CTGGGCAACCTGTATGAAGTGAAATCTAAGAAGCACCCTCAGATCATCAAAAAGGGCAAAAGGCCGGCGG
CCACGAAAAAGGCGCTCGAGGGTGGAGGAAGTGGCGGGTCAGGGTCGGGTGGCAGCGCTATACATCCTAG
GGGAGGTGGTTCGCCAAAGAAGAAACGGAAGGTGGGCCGGCCCGGATCCGGCGCAACAAACTTCTCTCTG
CTGAAACAAGCCGGAGATGTCGAAGAGAATCCTGGACCGACCGAGTACAAGCCCACGGTGCGCCTCGCCA
CCCGCGACGACGTCCCCAGGGCCGTACGCACCCTCGCCGCCGCGTTCGCCGACTACCCCGCCACGCGCCA
CACCGTCGATCCGGACCGCCACATCGAGCGGGTCACCGAGCTGCAAGAACTCTTCCTCACGCGCGTCGGG
CTCGACATCGGCAAGGTGTGGGTCGCGGACGACGGCGCCGCGGTGGCGGTCTGGACCACGCCGGAGAGCG
TCGAAGCGGGGGCGGTGTTCGCCGAGATCGGCCCGCGCATGGCCGAGTTGAGCGGTTCCCGGCTGGCCGC
GCAGCAACAGATGGAAGGCCTCCTGGCGCCGCACCGGCCCAAGGAGCCCGCGTGGTTCCTGGCCACCGTC
GGAGTCTCGCCCGACCACCAGGGCAAGGGTCTGGGCAGCGCCGTCGTGCTCCCCGGAGTGGAGGCGGCCG
AGCGCGCCGGGGTGCCCGCCTTCCTGGAGACCTCCGCGCCCCGCAACCTCCCCTTCTACGAGCGGCTCGG
CTTCACCGTCACCGCCGACGTCGAGGTGCCCGAAGGACCGCGCACCTGGTGCATGACCCGCAAGCCCGGT
GCCTGAACGCGTTAAGTCGACAATCAACCTCTGGATTACAAAATTTGTGAAAGATTGACTGGTATTCTTA
ACTATGTTGCTCCTTTTACGCTATGTGGATACGCTGCTTTAATGCCTTTGTATCATGCTATTGCTTCCCG
TATGGCTTTCATTTTCTCCTCCTTGTATAAATCCTGGTTGCTGTCTCTTTATGAGGAGTTGTGGCCCGTT
GTCAGGCAACGTGGCGTGGTGTGCACTGTGTTTGCTGACGCAACCCCCACTGGTTGGGGCATTGCCACCA
CCTGTCAGCTCCTTTCCGGGACTTTCGCTTTCCCCCTCCCTATTGCCACGGCGGAACTCATCGCCGCCTG
CCTTGCCCGCTGCTGGACAGGGGCTCGGCTGTTGGGCACTGACAATTCCGTGGTGTTGTCGGGGAAATCA
TCGTCCTTTCCTTGGCTGCTCGCCTGTGTTGCCACCTGGATTCTGCGCGGGACGTCCTTCTGCTACGTCC
CTTCGGCCCTCAATCCAGCGGACCTTCCTTCCCGCGGCCTGCTGCCGGCTCTGCGGCCTCTTCCGCGTCT
TCGCCTTCGCCCTCAGACGAGTCGGATCTCCCTTTGGGCCGCCTCCCCGCGTCGACTTTAAGACCAATGA
CTTACAAGGCAGCTGTAGATCTTAGCCACTTTTTAAAAGAAAAGGGGGGACTGGAAGGGCTAATTCACTC
CCAACGAAGACAAGATCTGCTTTTTGCTTGTACTGGGTCTCTCTGGTTAGACCAGATCTGAGCCTGGGAG
CTCTCTGGCTAACTAGGGAACCCACTGCTTAAGCCTCAATAAAGCTTGCCTTGAGTGCTTCAAGTAGTGT
GTGCCCGTCTGTTGTGTGACTCTGGTAACTAGAGATCCCTCAGACCCTTTTAGTCAGTGTGGAAAATCTC
TAGCAGGGCCCGTTTAAACCCGCTGATCAGCCTCGACTGTGCCTTCTAGTTGCCAGCCATCTGTTGTTTG
CCCCTCCCCCGTGCCTTCCTTGACCCTGGAAGGTGCCACTCCCACTGTCCTTTCCTAATAAAATGAGGAA
ATTGCATCGCATTGTCTGAGTAGGTGTCATTCTATTCTGGGGGGTGGGGTGGGGCAGGACAGCAAGGGGG
AGGATTGGGAAGACAATAGCAGGCATGCTGGGGATGCGGTGGGCTCTATGGCTTCTGAGGCGGAAAGAAC
CAGCTGGGGCTCTAGGGGGTATCCCC
[124 nt withheld, positions 8567-8690]
C
[91 nt withheld, positions 8692-8782]
A
[49 nt withheld, positions 8784-8832]
CCTTTGACGTTGGAGTCCACGTTCTTT
[37 nt withheld, positions 8860-8896]
ACCCTATCTCGGTCTATTCTTTTGATTTATAATGGTTACAAATAAAGCAATAGCATCACAAATTTCACAA
ATAAAGCATTTTTTTCACTGCATTCTAGTTGTGGTTTGTCCAAACTCATCAATGTATCTTATCATGTCTG
TATACCGTCGACCTCTAGCTAGAGCTTGGCGTAATCATGGTCATAGCTGTTTCCTGTGTGAAATTGTTAT
CCGCTCACAATTCCACACAACATACGAGCCGGAAGCATAAAGTGTAAAGCCTGGGGTGCCTAATGAGTGA
GCTAACTCACATTAATTGCGTTGCGCTCACTGCCCGCTTTCCAGTCGGGAAACCTGTCGTGCCAGCTGCA
TTAATGAATCGGCCAACGCGCGGGGAGAGGCGGTTTGCGTATTGGGCGCTCTTCCGCTTCCTCGCTCACT
GACTCGCTGCGCTCGGTCGTTCGGCTGCGGCGAGCGGTATCAGCTCACTCAAAGGCGGTAATACGGTTAT
CCACAGAATCAGGGGATAACGCAGGAAAGAACATGTGAGCAAAAGGCCAGCAAAAGGCCAGGAACCGTAA
AAAGGCCGCGTTGCTGGCGTTTTTCCATAGGCTCCGCCCCCCTGACGAGCATCACAAAAATCGACGCTCA
AGTCAGAGGTGGCGAAACCCGACAGGACTATAAAGATACCAGGCGTTTCCCCCTGGAAGCTCCCTCGTGC
GCTCTCCTGTTCCGACCCTGCCGCTTACCGGATACCTGTCCGCCTTTCTCCCTTCGGGAAGCGTGGCGCT
TTCTCATAGCTCACGCTGTAGGTATCTCAGTTCGGTGTAGGTCGTTCGCTCCAAGCTGGGCTGTGTGCAC
GAACCCCCCGTTCAGCCCGACCGCTGCGCCTTATCCGGTAACTATCGTCTTGAGTCCAACCCGGTAAGAC
ACGACTTATCGCCACTGGCAGCAGCCACTGGTAACAGGATTAGCAGAGCGAGGTATGTAGGCGGTGCTAC
AGAGTTCTTGAAGTGGTGGCCTAACTACGGCTACACTAGAAGAACAGTATTTGGTATCTGCGCTCTGCTG
AAGCCAGTTACCTTCGGAAAAAGAGTTGGTAGCTCTTGATCCGGCAAACAAACCACCGCTGGTAGCGGTG
GTTTTTTTGTTTGCAAGCAGCAGATTACGCGCAGAAAAAAAGGATCTCAAGAAGATCCTTTGATCTTTTC
TACGGGGTCTGACGCTCAGTGGAACGAAAACTCACGTTAAGGGATTTTGGTCATGAGATTATCAAAAAGG
ATCTTCACCTAGATCCTTTTAAATTAAAAATGAAGTTTTAAATCAATCTAAAGTATATATGAGTAAACTT
GGTCTGACAGTTACCAATGCTTAATCAGTGAGGCACCTATCTCAGCGATCTGTCTATTTCGTTCATCCAT
AGTTGCCTGACTCCCCGTCGTGTAGATAACTACGATACGGGAGGGCTTACCATCTGGCCCCAGTGCTGCA
ATGATACCGCGAGACCCACGCTCACCGGCTCCAGATTTATCAGCAATAAACCAGCCAGCCGGAAGGGCCG
AGCGCAGAAGTGGTCCTGCAACTTTATCCGCCTCCATCCAGTCTATTAATTGTTGCCGGGAAGCTAGAGT
AAGTAGTTCGCCAGTTAATAGTTTGCGCAACGTTGTTGCCATTGCTACAGGCATCGTGGTGTCACGCTCG
TCGTTTGGTATGGCTTCATTCAGCTCCGGTTCCCAACGATCAAGGCGAGTTACATGATCCCCCATGTTGT
GCAAAAAAGCGGTTAGCTCCTTCGGTCCTCCGATCGTTGTCAGAAGTAAGTTGGCCGCAGTGTTATCACT
CATGGTTATGGCAGCACTGCATAATTCTCTTACTGTCATGCCATCCGTAAGATGCTTTTCTGTGACTGGT
GAGTACTCAACCAAGTCATTCTGAGAATAGTGTATGCGGCGACCGAGTTGCTCTTGCCCGGCGTCAATAC
GGGATAATACCGCGCCACATAGCAGAACTTTAAAAGTGCTCATCATTGGAAAACGTTCTTCGGGGCGAAA
ACTCTCAAGGATCTTACCGCTGTTGAGATCCAGTTCGATGTAACCCACTCGTGCACCCAACTGATCTTCA
GCATCTTTTACTTTCACCAGCGTTTCTGGGTGAGCAAAAACAGGAAGGCAAAATGCCGCAAAAAAGGGAA
TAAGGGCGACACGGAAATGTTGAATACTCATACTCTTCCTTTTTCAATATTATTGAAGCATTTATCAGGG
TTATTGTCTCATGAGCGGATACATATTTGAATGTATTTAGAAAAATAAACAAATAGGGGTTCCGCGCACA
TTTCCCCGAAAAGTGCCACCTGAC
Features (pLannotate 1.2.2; 31 found; start..end, strand, type, name):
     31..83      -  misc_feature   bom (fragment): basis of mobility region from pBR322
    238..617     +  enhancer       CMV enhancer: human cytomegalovirus immediate early enhancer
    618..817     +  promoter       CMV promoter: human cytomegalovirus (CMV) immediate early promoter
    835..1015    +  LTR            5' LTR (truncated): truncated 5' long terminal repeat (LTR) from HIV-1
   1062..1187    +  misc_feature   HIV-1 Ψ: packaging signal of human immunodeficiency virus type 1
   1171..1534    +  CDS            HIV-1 gag (fragment): gag protein from human immunodeficiency virus 1; gag
   1680..1913    +  misc_feature   RRE: The Rev response element (RRE) of HIV-1 allows for Rev-dependent mRNA export from the nucleus to the cytoplasm.
   2290..2390    +  CDS            Rev (fragment): human immunodeficiency virus 1 (HIV-1) Rev protein; rev; enhances nuclear export of unspliced and incompletely spliced viral mRNAs
   2440..2557    +  misc_feature   cPPT/CTS: central polypurine tract and central termination sequence of HIV-1
   2634..2874    +  promoter       U6 promoter: RNA polymerase III promoter for human U6 snRNA
   2903..2978    +  misc_RNA       Sa gRNA scaffold: guide RNA scaffold for the Staphylococcus aureus CRISPR/Cas9 system
   2996..3014    +  CDS            small t antigen (fragment): SV40 (simian virus 40) small t antigen
   3040..3251    +  promoter       EF-1α core promoter: core promoter for human elongation factor EF-1α
   3268..3333    +  CDS            3xFLAG: three tandem FLAG® epitope tags, followed by an enterokinase cleavage site
   3412..6567    +  CDS            cas9: CAS9_STAAU - Experimental evidence at protein level: Swiss-Prot protein existence level 1. CRISPR (clustered regularly interspaced short palindromic repeat) is an adaptive immune system that provides protection against mobile genetic elements (viruses, transposable elements and conjugative plasmids). CRISPR clusters contain spacers, sequences complementary to antecedent mobile elements, and target invading nucleic acids. CRISPR clusters are transcribed and processed into CRISPR RNA (crRNA). In type II CRISPR systems correct processing of pre-crRNA requires a trans- encoded small RNA (tracrRNA)
   6568..6593    +  CDS            nucleoplasmin NLS (fragment): bipartite nuclear localization signal from nucleoplasmin
   6759..7356    +  CDS            PuroR (fragment): puromycin N-acetyltransferase; pac from Streptomyces; confers resistance to puromycin
   7372..7960    +  misc_feature   WPRE: woodchuck hepatitis virus posttranscriptional regulatory element
   8011..8030    +  misc_feature   cPPT/CTS (fragment): central polypurine tract and central termination sequence of HIV-1
   8032..8265    +  LTR            3' LTR (ΔU3): self-inactivating 3' long terminal repeat (LTR) from HIV-1
   8297..8521    +  polyA_signal   bGH poly(A) signal: bovine growth hormone polyadenylation signal
   8525..8546    +  promoter       SV40 promoter (fragment): SV40 enhancer and early promoter
   8567..8925    +  rep_origin     f1 ori (sequence partly withheld): f1 bacteriophage origin of replication; arrow indicates direction of (+) strand synthesis
   8923..9036    +  polyA_signal   SV40 poly(A) signal (fragment): SV40 polyadenylation signal
   9098..9120    -  protein_bind   lac operator (fragment): The lac repressor binds to the lac operator to inhibit transcription in E. coli. This inhibition can be relieved by adding lactose or isopropyl-β-D-thiogalactopyranoside (IPTG). lac repressor encoded by lacI
   9124..9154    -  promoter       lac promoter: promoter for the E. coli lac operon
   9169..9190    -  protein_bind   CAP binding site: CAP binding activates transcription in the presence of cAMP. E. coli catabolite activator protein
   9203..9295    -  CDS            lacI (fragment): lac repressor; lacI; The lac repressor binds to the lac operator to inhibit transcription in E. coli. This inhibition can be relieved by adding lactose or isopropyl-β-D-thiogalactopyranoside (IPTG).
   9478..10066   -  rep_origin     ori: high-copy-number ColE1/pMB1/pBR322/pUC origin of replication
  10237..11097   -  CDS            AmpR: β-lactamase; bla; confers resistance to ampicillin, carbenicillin, and related antibiotics
  11098..11202   -  promoter       AmpR promoter: bla
