[The description below was written by a language model from this plasmid's Addgene catalogue record and pLannotate feature annotations shown in this document.]
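Description:
pBK1575 is an 11.2 kb HIV-1-based lentiviral transfer vector carrying an all-in-one, nuclease-dead Staphylococcus aureus Cas9 (dSaCas9) platform with both the guide and effector positions left empty. It is propagated in E. coli as a high-copy plasmid through a ColE1/pUC-type origin with ampicillin resistance (AmpR), and it also carries an f1 origin. The viral backbone has a CMV enhancer/promoter fused to a truncated 5' LTR to drive genomic RNA synthesis in packaging cells, followed by the Ψ packaging signal with a gag fragment, the RRE for Rev-dependent nuclear export, and the cPPT/CTS. A ΔU3 self-inactivating 3' LTR followed by a bGH polyadenylation signal closes the vector genome.

Between the LTRs sit two expression units. A human U6 RNA polymerase III promoter precedes the Sa gRNA scaffold, with no spacer installed ("empty"), so a targeting sequence must be cloned in by the user. Downstream, an EF-1α core promoter (named EFSNC in the record) drives a 3xFLAG-tagged SaCas9 coding sequence, described in the catalogue as catalytically dead, with a nucleoplasmin NLS. This is followed by an empty linker position where an effector domain could presumably be fused, then a P2A peptide (named in the record, not annotated in the table) and puromycin N-acetyltransferase. The Cas9 protein and the selection marker are thus produced from one transcript, and a WPRE enhances its expression.

The associated publication concerns targeted DNA methylation editing to downregulate SNCA expression. This suggests the plasmid serves as a backbone or no-effector, no-guide control for dCas9-based epigenome editing, with puromycin selection of transduced mammalian cells, though the record does not state its exact role.
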