Addgene plasmid #239793: pBK1575
Purpose: pLV-U6-[empty]-EFSNC-dSaCas9-[empty linker]-P2A-Puro-WPRE
Depositing lab: Boris Kantor. Depositing organization: Duke University. Publication: Downregulation of SNCA Expression by Targeted Editing of DNA Methylation: A Potential Strategy for Precision Therapy in PD. Kantor B, Tagliafierro L, Gu J, Zamora ME, Ilich E, Grenier C, Huang ZY, Murphy S, Chiba-Falek O. Mol Ther. 2018 Nov 7;26(11):2638-2649. doi: 10.1016/j.ymthe.2018.08.019. Epub 2018 Aug 29. PubMed 30266652.
Backbone
  Vector backbone: Lentiviral vector
  Backbone manufacturer: Duke VVC
  Total vector size (bp): 11229
  Vector type: Lentiviral
  Selectable markers: Puromycin
Growth in bacteria
  Bacterial resistance: Ampicillin, 100 μg/mL
  Growth temperature: 37°C
  Growth strain: NEB Stable
  Copy number: High Copy
Gene/Insert
  Gene/Insert name: pLV-U6-[empty]-EFSNC-dSaCas9-[empty linker]-P2A-Puro-WPRE
  Species: H. sapiens (human)
  Insert size (bp): 7749
Terms and licenses: Academic/Nonprofit Terms; Industry Terms: Not Available to Industry
How to cite: pBK1575 was a gift from Boris Kantor (Addgene plasmid # 239793 ; http://n2t.net/addgene:239793 ; RRID:Addgene_239793)
